Addgene plasmid #173520: pICSL86977OD:PITG_07550a
Purpose: This is a binary plasmid that can be transferred into Agrobacterium and used to transiently express the protein encoded by the insert in plants by agro-infiltration.
Depositing lab: Sophien Kamoun. Depositing organization: Sainsbury Laboratory, Norwich. Publication: Plant pathogens convergently evolved to counteract redundant nodes of an NLR immune receptor network. Derevnina L, Contreras MP, Adachi H, Upson J, Vergara Cruces A, Xie R, Sklenar J, Menke FLH, Mugford ST, MacLean D, Ma W, Hogenhout SA, Goverse A, Maqbool A, Wu CH, Kamoun S. PLoS Biol. 2021 Aug 23;19(8):e3001136. doi: 10.1371/journal.pbio.3001136. PubMed 34424903.
Backbone
  Vector backbone: pICSL86977OD
  Backbone manufacturer: Youles SynBio plasmids
  Backbone size w/o insert (bp): 8678
  Vector type: Plant Expression
  Selectable markers: Basta
Growth in bacteria
  Bacterial resistance: Kanamycin, 50 μg/mL
  Growth temperature: 37°C
  Growth strain: DH5alpha
  Copy number: High Copy
Gene/Insert
  Gene/Insert name: PITG_07550_P17777
  Species: Phytophthora infestans
  Promoter: 35S
  Cloning method: Restriction Enzyme; 5′ cloning site unknown (unknown if destroyed); 3′ cloning site unknown (unknown if destroyed)
Terms and licenses: Academic/Nonprofit Terms; Industry Terms: Not Available to Industry
How to cite: pICSL86977OD:PITG_07550a was a gift from Sophien Kamoun (Addgene plasmid # 173520 ; http://n2t.net/addgene:173520 ; RRID:Addgene_173520)
