[The description below was written by a language model from this plasmid's Addgene catalogue record and pLannotate feature annotations shown in this document.]
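Description:
pICSL86977OD:PITG_07550a is a plant expression binary vector built on the pICSL86977OD backbone, designed to be moved into Agrobacterium and used for transient protein expression in plants by agro-infiltration. In E. coli it replicates from a high-copy ColE1/pUC-type origin and is selected with kanamycin through an aphA-3 aminoglycoside phosphotransferase gene driven by the bla (AmpR) promoter. Maintenance in Agrobacterium is provided by the pVS1 replicon, comprising the oriV, the RepA replication protein and the StaA stability protein.

Between the nopaline-type left and right T-DNA border repeats lie two plant cassettes. The expression cassette uses the CaMV 35S promoter followed by the tobacco mosaic virus Ω leader, a translational enhancer, and ends with the octopine synthase terminator. The insert, PITG_07550 from the oomycete pathogen Phytophthora infestans, is not annotated as a feature but would occupy the unannotated gap between the Ω leader and the OCS terminator. No epitope tag or reporter is recorded. A fragment matching a cauliflower mosaic virus coding sequence lies upstream of the 35S promoter and probably represents flanking viral sequence carried along with the promoter. The second cassette places the bar gene, encoding phosphinothricin acetyltransferase, under the NOS promoter and terminator, giving Basta (glufosinate) resistance for selecting transformed plant tissue.

The sequenced record is slightly shorter than the listed size of the empty backbone, which may reflect replacement of a cloning stuffer by the insert, although the record does not state this. The associated publication concerns pathogen proteins that counteract an NLR immune receptor network, but the record gives no specific function for this insert.
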