Features (pLannotate 1.2.2; 16 found; start..end, strand, type, name):
    265..894     -  CDS            pVS1 StaA: stability protein from the Pseudomonas plasmid pVS1 (Heeb et al., 2000)
   1203..1227    -  misc_feature   RB T-DNA repeat: right border repeat from nopaline C58 T-DNA
   1294..2001    -  terminator     OCS terminator: octopine synthase terminator
   2527..2580    -  misc_feature   TMV Ω: translational enhancer from the tobacco mosaic virus 5'-leader sequence (Gallie et al., 1988)
   2609..2954    -  promoter       CaMV 35S promoter: strong constitutive promoter from cauliflower mosaic virus
   2611..2657    -  promoter       minimal CaMV 35S promoter: minimal 35S promoter from cauliflower mosaic virus
   3138..3944    -  CDS            IBMP_CAMVB (fragment): Experimental evidence at protein level: Swiss-Prot protein existence level 1. Enhances the ribosomal termination-reinitiation event leading to the translation of major open reading frames on the polycistronic viral RNAs. From Cauliflower mosaic virus (strain Bari 1) (CaMV).
   3987..4239    -  terminator     NOS terminator: nopaline synthase terminator and poly(A) signal
   4270..4818    -  CDS            bar: PAT_STRHY - Experimental evidence at protein level: Swiss-Prot protein existence level 1. Inactivates phosphinothricin (PPT) by transfer of an acetyl group from acetyl CoA. Can also acetylate demethylphosphinothricin but not PTT or glutamate. This enzyme is an effector of phosphinothricin tripeptide (PTT or bialaphos) resistance. From Streptomyces hygroscopicus. Introduced by genetic manipulation and expressed in glufosinate-tolerant maize by Dekalb Genetics.
   4839..5021    -  promoter       NOS promoter: nopaline synthase promoter NOS promoter
   5216..5240    -  misc_feature   LB T-DNA repeat: left border repeat from nopaline C58 T-DNA
   5376..5964    -  rep_origin     ori: high-copy-number ColE1/pMB1/pBR322/pUC origin of replication
   6135..6929    -  CDS            KanR: aminoglycoside phosphotransferase; aphA-3; confers resistance to kanamycin
   6930..7034    -  promoter       AmpR promoter: bla
   7096..7290    -  rep_origin     pVS1 oriV: origin of replication for the Pseudomonas plasmid pVS1 (Heeb et al., 2000)
   7356..8429    -  CDS            pVS1 RepA: replication protein from the Pseudomonas plasmid pVS1 (Heeb et al., 2000)
>Addgene plasmid #173520 | pICSL86977OD:PITG_07550a | addgene full sequence | sequence record 342200 | Addgene NGS Result
TCATCTACTCATTTATTCATTTGCTCATTTACTCTGGTAGCTGCGCGATGTATTCAGATAGCAGCTCGGT
AATGGTCTTGCCTTGGCGTACCGCGTACATCTTCAGCTTGGTGTGATCCTCCGCCGGCAACTGAAAGTTG
ACCCGCTTCATGGCTGGCGTGTCTGCCAGGCTGGCCAACGTTGCAGCCTTGCTGCTGCGTGCGCTCGGAC
GGCCGGCACTTAGCGTGTTTGTGCTTTTGCTCATTTTCTCTTTACCTCATTAACTCAAATGAGTTTTGAT
TTAATTTCAGCGGCCAGCGCCTGGACCTCGCGGGCAGCGTCGCCCTCGGGTTCTGATTCAAGAACGGTTG
TGCCGGCGGCGGCAGTGCCTGGGTAGCTCACGCGCTGCGTGATACGGGACTCAAGAATGGGCAGCTCGTA
CCCGGCCAGCGCCTCGGCAACCTCACCGCCGATGCGCGTGCCTTTGATCGCCCGCGACACGACAAAGGCC
GCTTGTAGCCTTCCATCCGTGACCTCAATGCGCTGCTTAACCAGCTCCACCAGGTCGGCGGTGGCCCATA
TGTCGTAAGGGCTTGGCTGCACCGGAATCAGCACGAAGTCGGCTGCCTTGATCGCGGACACAGCCAAGTC
CGCCGCCTGGGGCGCTCCGTCGATCACTACGAAGTCGCGCCGGCCGATGGCCTTCACGTCGCGGTCAATC
GTCGGGCGGTCGATGCCGACAACGGTTAGCGGTTGATCTTCCCGCACGGCCGCCCAATCGCGGGCACTGC
CCTGGGGATCGGAATCGACTAACAGAACATCGGCCCCGGCGAGTTGCAGGGCGCGGGCTAGATGGGTTGC
GATGGTCGTCTTGCCTGACCCGCCTTTCTGGTTAAGTACAGCGATAACCTTCATGCGTTCCCCTTGCGTA
TTTGTTTATTTACTCATCGCATCATATACGCAGCGACCGCATGACGCAAGCTGTTTTACTCAAATACACA
TCACCTTTTTAGACGGCGGCGCTCGGTTTCTTCAGCGGCCAAGCTGGCCGGCCAGGCCGCCAGCTTGGCA
TCAGACAAACCGGCCAGGATTTCATGCAGCCGCACGGCTGACTCCCGAGGGGAACCCTGTGGTTGGCATG
CACATACAAATGGACGAACGGATAAACCTTTTCACGCCCTTTTAAATATCCGATTATTCTAATAAACGCT
CTTTTCTCTTAGGTTTACCCGCCAATATATCCTGTCAAACACTGATAGTTTAAACGGATCACTTCGTGTC
CCTCGGTCACATGTGCATCCTCTAGTAGCGGTCCTGCTGAGCCTCGACATGTTGTCGCAAAATTCGCCCT
GGACCCGCCCAACGATTTGTCGTCACTGTCAAGGTTTGACCTGCACTTCATTTGGGGCCCACATACACCA
AAAAAATGCTGCATAATTCTCGGGGCAGCAAGTCGGTTACCCGGCCGCCGTGCTGGACCGGGTTGAATGG
TGCCCGTAACTTTCGGTAGAGCGGACGGCCAATACTCAACTTCAAGGAATCTCACCCATGCGCGCCGGCG
GGGAACCGGAGTTCCCTTCAGTGAGCGTTATTAGTTCGCCGCTCGGTGTGTCGTAGATACTAGCCCCTGG
GGCACTTTTGAAATTTGAATAAGATTTATGTAATCAGTCTTTTAGGTTTGACCGGTTCTGCCGCTTTTTT
TAAAATTGGATTTGTAATAATAAAACGCAATTGTTTGTTATTGTGGCGCTCTATCATAGATGTCGCTATA
AACCTATTCAGCACAATATATTGTTTTCATTTTAATATTGTACATATAAGTAGTAGGGTACAATCAGTAA
ATTGAACGGAGAATATTATTCATAAAAATACGATAGTAACGGGTGATATATTCATTAGAATGAACCGAAA
CCGGCGGTAAGGATCTGAGCTACACATGCTCAGGTTTTTTACAACGTGCACAACAGAATTGAAAGCAAAT
ATCATGCGATCATAGGCTTCTCGCATATCTCATTAAAGCAGGACAAGCTCATCCAGATGGGTTCAAAGAG
TGCCTCTTTGTCAAATACTGAGCGTTGAACAAGTCGTAAGCCTGCTTTGACACCTCGTTCTTAGTGATGT
GCCTCAAGTCCTTAGGAGTCTTTTTTTGAGTAATCCAAAGGTTCACCAAGAACTTCACGTCGTCGTCTGC
GTTCTCGATCTTCCTCAAGATCTGAGCACCCTCCCTAGTGATCTTCTGGTTAGCCTGAGGACCTGGCTTC
AAAGAGTGGTGCTTCTTCATGTACTGCACCAAGAACTCTTGGTAAGCCTTCTTGTTCACAGGAGTCTTAG
TCAACAACCTCAAGTCCTCAGGCCTCATGTTCTGCCTCATCCACAAGTTAGCCAAGAACTTAGCGTTATC
TGCCTCTCCCTGCTGCTTGTTCAATGCAGCAAGCTTCTTTGCCATAGCGTCGTCGTTAGCAAGCAACTTC
TTAGCAGCGTCGTCTGTCCTTCCAAGTCCCTTGAATGCGTCGTCGATAAGAGAAGTCTGGATCTTCATTG
TATCGATAATTGTAAATGTAATTGTAATGTTGTTTGTTGTTTGTTGTTGTTGGTAATTGTTGTAAAAATG
AGCTCTTATACTCGAGCGTGTCCTCTCCAAATGAAATGAACTTCCTTATATAGAGGAAGGGTCTTGCGAA
GGATAGTGGGATTGTGCGTCATCCCTTACGTCAGTGGAGATGTCACATCAATCCACTTGCTTTGTAGACG
TGGTTGGAACCTCTTCTTTTTCCACGATGCTCCTCGTGGGTGGGGGTCCATCTTTGGGACCACTGTCGGC
AGAGAGATCTTGAATGATAGCCTTTCCTTTATCGCAATGATGGCATTTGTAGGAGCCACCTTCCTTTTCT
ACTGTCCTTTCGATGAAGTGACAGATAGCTGGGCAATGGAATCCGAGGAGGTTTCCCGAAATTATCCTTT
GTTGAAAAGTCTCAATAGCCCTTTGATCTTCTGAGACTGTATCTTTGACATTTTTGGAGTAGACCAGAGT
GTCGTGCTCCACCATGTTGACGAAGATTTTCTTCTTGTCATTGAGTCGTAAAAGACTCTGTATGAACTGT
TCGCCAGTCTTGACGGCGAGTTCTGTTAGATCCTCGATTTGAATCTTAGACTCCATGCATGGCCTTAGAT
TCAGTAGGAACTACCTTTTTAGAGACTCCAATCTCTATTACTTGCCTTGGTTTATGAAGCAAGCCTTGAA
TCGTCCATACTGGAATAGTACTTCTGATCTTGAGAAATATGTCTTTCTCTGTGTTCTTGATGCAATTAGT
CCTGAATCTTTTGACTGCATCTTTAACCTTCTTGGGAAGGTATTTGATCTCCTGGAGATTGTTACTCGGG
TAGATCGTCTTGATGAGACTTGCTGCGTAGGCCTCTCTAACCATCTGTGGGTCAGCATTCTTTCTGAAAT
TGAAGAGGCTAACCTTCTCATTATCAGTGGTGAACATAGTGTCGTCACCTTCACCTTCGAACTTCCTTCC
TAGATCGTAAAGATAGAGGAAATCGTCCATTGTAATCTCCGGGGCAAAGGAGATCTCTTTTGGGGCTGGA
TCACTGCTGGGCCTTTTGGTTCCTAGCGTGAGCCAGTGGGCTTTTTGCTTTGGTGGGCTTGTTAGGGCCT
TAGCAAAGCTCTTGGGCTTGAGTTGAGCTTCTCCTTTGGGGATGAAGTTCAACCTGTCTGTTTGCTGACT
TGTTGTGTACGCGTCAGCTGCTGCTCTTGCCTCTGTAATAGTGGCAAATTTCTTGTGTGCAACTCCGGGA
ACGCCGTTTGTTGCCGCCTTTGTACAACCCCAGTCATCGTATATACCGGCATGTGGACCGTTATACACAA
CGTAGTAGTTGATATGAGGGTGTTGAATACCCGATTCTGCTCTGAGAGGAGCAACTGTGCTGTTAAGCTC
AGATTTTTGTGGGATTGGAATTCCTCCAAGCTTGAATTCTTGCAGCGCTCCAATTCAGCAAGCGTCGATC
TAGTAACATAGATGACACCGCGCGCGATAATTTATCCTAGTTTGCGCGCTATATTTTGTTTTCTATCGCG
TATTAAATGTATAATTGCGGGACTCTAATCATAAAAACCCATCTCATAAATAACGTCATGCATTACATGT
TAATTATTACATGCTTAACGTAATTCAACAGAAATTATATGATAATCATCGCAAGACCGGCAACAGGATT
CAATCTTAAGAAACTTTATTGCCAAATGTTTGAACGATCTGCTTGACTCTAGATCCAGAGTCCCGCTCAA
ATCTCAGTCACAGGAAGAACAGGTCTAGGAGGAACAGGAAGAGAGAAATCAAGCTGCCAGAATCCCACAT
CATGCCAATTTCCATGTTTGAAACCAGCAGCTCTAAGCATTCCCCTAGGAGCATAACCAAGAGCCTCATG
CATCCTCACAGAAGGATCATTAGGAAGTCCAATCACAGCAACCACAGACTTGAAACCCTGAGCCTCCAAA
GACTTCAAAAGATGAGTGTAAAGAGTAGATCCAAGACCAGTTCTTTGATGCCTAGGAGACACGTAAACAG
TAGACTCAGCAGTCCAATCGTAAGCATTCCTAGCCTTCCAAGGACCAGCATAAGCAATACCAGCCACTTC
ACCATCCACTTCAGCAACAAGCCAAGGATACCTCTCTCTAAGCCTCACAAGATCATCAGTCCACTCTTGT
GGTTCTTGAGGCTCAGTCCTGAAATTCACAGTAGAAGTCTCAATGTAATGATTCACAATAGTGCACACAG
CAGGCATATCAGCCTCAGTAGCCCTTCTAATATCAGCAGGCCTTCTTTCAGGAGACATGCGAAACGATCC
AGATCCGGTGCAGATTATTTGGATTGAGAGTGAATATGAGACTCTAATTGGATACCGAGGGGAATTTATG
GAACGTCAGTGGAGCATTTTGACAAGAAATATTTGCTAGCTGATAGTGACCTTAGGCGACTTTTGAACGC
GCAATAATGGTTTCTGACGTATGTGCTTAGCTCATTAAACTCCAGAAACCCGCGGCTGAGTGGCTCCTTC
AACGTTGCGGTTCTGTCAGTTCCAAACGTAAAACGGCTTGTCCCGCGTCATCGGCGGGGGTCATAACGTG
ACTCCCTTAATTCTCCGCTCCGGATCCGAATTCGGCACAGAGTGTTCAACCCCAGTACATTAAAAACGTC
CGCAATGTGTTATTAAGTTGTCTAAGCGTCAATTTGTTTACACCACAATATATCCTGCCACCAGCCAGCC
AACAGCTCCCCGACCGGCAGCTCGGCACAAAATCACCACTCGATACAGGCAGCCCATCAACCATGACTAC
TGTCCGGTCCAACAGATCCGAGCAGGAACCGTAAAAAGGCCGCGTTGCTGGCGTTTTTCCATAGGCTCCG
CCCCCCTGACGAGCATCACAAAAATCGACGCTCAAGTCAGAGGTGGCGAAACCCGACAGGACTATAAAGA
TACCAGGCGTTTCCCCCTGGAAGCTCCCTCGTGCGCTCTCCTGTTCCGACCCTGCCGCTTACCGGATACC
TGTCCGCCTTTCTCCCTTCGGGAAGCGTGGCGCTTTCTCATAGCTCACGCTGTAGGTATCTCAGTTCGGT
GTAGGTCGTTCGCTCCAAGCTGGGCTGTGTGCACGAACCCCCCGTTCAGCCCGACCGCTGCGCCTTATCC
GGTAACTATCGTCTTGAGTCCAACCCGGTAAGACACGACTTATCGCCACTGGCAGCAGCCACTGGTAACA
GGATTAGCAGAGCGAGGTATGTAGGCGGTGCTACAGAGTTCTTGAAGTGGTGGCCTAACTACGGCTACAC
TAGAAGAACAGTATTTGGTATCTGCGCTCTGCTGAAGCCAGTTACCTTCGGAAAAAGAGTTGGTAGCTCT
TGATCCGGCAAACAAACCACCGCTGGTAGCGGTGGTTTTTTTGTTTGCAAGCAGCAGATTACGCGCAGAA
AAAAAGGATCTCAAGAAGATCCTTTGATCTTTTCTACGGGGTCTGACGCTCAGTGGAACGAAAACTCACG
TTAAGGGATTTTGGTCATGAGATTATCAAAAAGGATCTTCACCTAGATCCTTTTAAATTAAAAATGAAGT
TTTAAATCAATCTAAAGTATATATGAGTAAACTTGGTCTGACAGCTAAAACAATTCATCCAGTAAAATAT
AATATTTTATTTTCTCCCAATCAGGCTTGATCCCCAGTAAGTCAAAAAATAGCTCGACATACTGTTCTTC
CCCGATATCCTCCCTGAGCGACCGGACGCAGAAGGCAATGTCATACCACTTGTCCGCCCTGCCGCTTCTC
CCAAGATCAATAAAGCCACTTACTTTGCCATCTTTCACAAAGATGTTGCTGTCTCCCAGGTCGCCGTGGG
AAAAGACAAGTTCCTCTTCGGGCTTTTCCGTCTTTAAAAAATCATACAGCTCGCGCGGATCTTTAAATGG
AGTGTCCTCTTCCCAGTTTTCGCAATCCACATCGGCCAGATCGTTATTCAGTAAGTAATCCAATTCGGCT
AAGCGGCTGTCTAAGCTATTCGTATAGGGACAATCCGATATGTCGATGGAGTGAAAGAGCCTGATGCACT
CCGCATACAGCTCGATAATCTTTTCAGGGCTTTGTTCATCTTCATACTCTTCCGAGCAAAGGACGCCATC
GGCCTCACTCATGAGCAGATTGCTCCAGCCATCATGCCGTTCAAAGTGCAGGACCTTTGGAACAGGCAGC
TTTCCTTCCAGCCATAGCATCATGTCCTTTTCCCGTTCCACATCATAGGTGGTCCCTTTATACCGGCTGT
CCGTCATTTTTAAATATAGGTTTTCATTTTCTCCCACCAGCTTATATACCTTAGCAGGAGACATTCCTTC
CGTATCTTTTACGCAGCGGTATTTTTCGATCAGTTTTTTCAATTCCGGTGATATTCTCATTTTAGCCATA
CTCTTCCTTTTTCAATATTATTGAAGCATTTATCAGGGTTATTGTCTCATGAGCGGATACATATTTGAAT
GTATTTAGAAAAATAAACAAATAGGGGTTCCGCGCACTCGGAGCCTTGATGTGGGCGCTTTTTGCAGCTG
TTCGGCTGTGCGCTGGCCAGACAGTTATGCACAGGCCAGGCGGGTTTTAAGAGTTTTAATAAGTTTTAAA
GAGTTTTAGGCGGAAAAATCGCCTTTTTTCTCTTTTATATCAGTCACTTACATGTGTGACCGGTTCCCAA
TGTACGGCTTTGGGTTCCCAATGTACGGGTTCCGGTTCCCAATGTACGGCTTTGGGTTCCCAATGTACGT
GCTATCCACAGGAAAGAAGCTTTTTCGACCTTTTTCCCCTGCTAGGGCAATTTGCCCTAGCATCTGCTCC
GTACATTAGGAACCGGCGGATGCTTCGCCCTCGATCAGGTTGCGGTAGCGCATGACTAGGATCGGGCCAG
CCTGCCCCGCCTCCTCCTTCAAATCGTACTCCGGCAGGTCATTTGACCCGATCAGCTTGCGCACGGTGAA
ACAGAACTTCTTGAACTCTCCGGCGCTGCCACTGCGTTCGTAGATCGTCTTGAACAACCATCTGGCTTCT
GCCTTGCCTGCGGCGCGGCGTGCCAGGCGGTAGAGAAAACGGCCGATGCCGGGATCGATCAAAAAGTAAT
CGGGGTGAACCGTCAGCACGTCCGGGTTCTTGCCTTCTGTGATCTCGCGGTACATCCAATCAGCTAGCTC
GATCTCGATGTACTCCGGCCGCCCGGTTTCGCTCTTTACGATCTTGTAGCGGCTAATCAAGGCTTCACCC
TCGGATACCGTCACCAGGCGGCCGTTCTTGGCCTTCTTCGTACGCTGCATGGCAACGTGCGTGGTGTTTA
ACCGAATGCAGGTTTCTACCAGGTCGTCTTTCTGCTTTCCGCCATCGGCTCGCCGGCAGAACTTGAGTAC
GTCCGCAACGTGTGGACGGAACACGCGGCCGGGCTTGTCTCCCTTCCCTTCCCGGTATCGGTTCATGGAT
TCGGTTAGATGGGAAACCGCCATCAGTACCAGGTCGTAATCCCACACACTGGCCATGCCGGCCGGCCCTG
CGGAAACCTCTACGTGCCCGTCTGGAAGCTCGTAGCGGATCACCTCGCCAGCTCGTCGGTCACGCTTCGA
CAGACGGAAAACGGCCACGTCCATGATGCTGCGACTATCGCGGGTGCCCACGTCATAGAGCATCGGAACG
AAAAAATCTGGTTGCTCGTCGCCCTTGGGCGGCTTCCTAATCGACGACGCACCGGCTGCCGGCGGTTGCC
GGGATTCTTTGCGGATTCGATCAGCGGCCGCTTGCCACGATTCACCGGGGCGTGCTTCTGCCTCGATGCG
TTGCCGCTGGGCGGCCTGCGCGGCCTTCAACTTCTCCACCAGGTCATCACCCAGCGCCGCGCCGATTTGT
ACCGGGCCGGATGGTTTGCGACCGCTCACGCCGATTCCTCGGGCTTGGGGGTTCCAGTGCCATTGCAGGG
CCGGCAGACAACCCAGCCGCTTACGCCTGGCCAACCGCCCGTTCCTCCACACATGGGGCATTCCACGGCG
TCGGTGCCTGGTTGTTCTTGATTTTCCATGCCGCCTCCTTTAGCCGCTAAAAT
